Addgene plasmid #89715: MSCV-IRES-Tomato MEF2C
Purpose: Retroviral gene expression vector for MEF2C expression
Depositing lab: Alex Kentsis. Depositing organization: Memorial Sloan-Kettering Cancer Center. Publication: MEF2C Phosphorylation Is Required for Chemotherapy Resistance in Acute Myeloid Leukemia. Brown FC, Still E, Koche RP, Yim CY, Takao S, Cifani P, Reed C, Gunasekera S, Ficarro SB, Romanienko P, Mark W, McCarthy C, de Stanchina E, Gonen M, Seshan V, Bhola P, O'Donnell C, Spitzer B, Stutzke C, Lavallee VP, Hebert J, Krivtsov AV, Melnick A, Paietta EM, Tallman MS, Letai A, Sauvageau G, Pouliot G, Levine R, Marto JA, Armstrong SA, Kentsis A. Cancer Discov. 2018 Apr;8(4):478-497. doi: 10.1158/2159-8290.CD-17-1271. Epub 2018 Feb 5. PubMed 29431698.
Backbone
  Vector backbone: MSCV-IRES-Tomato
  Backbone manufacturer: Scott Armstrong
  Backbone size w/o insert (bp): 6957
  Total vector size (bp): 8379
  Vector type: Mammalian Expression, Retroviral
  Selectable markers: tdTomato
Growth in bacteria
  Bacterial resistance: Ampicillin, 100 μg/mL
  Growth temperature: 30°C
  Growth strain: NEB Stable
  Copy number: Low Copy
Gene/Insert
  Gene/Insert name: MEF2C
  Species: H. sapiens (human)
  Insert size (bp): 1422
  GenBank ID: NM_002397.4
  Entrez Gene: MEF2C (a.k.a. C5DELq14.3, DEL5q14.3, NEDHSIL)
Terms and licenses: Academic/Nonprofit Terms; Industry Terms: Not Available to Industry
How to cite: MSCV-IRES-Tomato MEF2C was a gift from Alex Kentsis (Addgene plasmid # 89715 ; http://n2t.net/addgene:89715 ; RRID:Addgene_89715)
