[The description below was written by a language model from this plasmid's Addgene catalogue record and pLannotate feature annotations shown in this document.]
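Description:
MSCV-IRES-Tomato MEF2C is a gammaretroviral expression vector built on the murine stem cell virus (MSCV) backbone and designed to deliver human MEF2C into mammalian cells. The proviral cassette is bounded by MESV-derived 5' and 3' long terminal repeats. The 5' LTR is followed by the Ψ packaging signal and a truncated, start-codon-less gag segment, which together promote encapsidation of the genomic RNA when the plasmid is introduced into a packaging cell line that supplies viral proteins in trans. No separate internal promoter is annotated, so expression of the payload is presumably driven from the 5' LTR, as is usual for MSCV vectors.

Downstream of the gag remnant lies the human MEF2C coding sequence of about 1.4 kb, which encodes a MEF2-family transcription activator. It is followed by an EMCV internal ribosome entry site and tdTomato. This bicistronic arrangement produces both proteins from a single transcript, so red-orange fluorescence marks transduced cells and serves as the only mammalian selectable marker, allowing tracking or sorting rather than drug selection. No epitope tag on MEF2C is recorded.

The bacterial portion carries a ColE1/pUC-type origin and an ampicillin resistance gene with its own promoter, along with nonfunctional fragments of lac, rop, bom, tetracycline resistance and env sequences left over from earlier cloning. The catalogue lists the plasmid as low copy even though the origin is annotated as a high-copy type. The catalogue size of 8,379 bp also differs somewhat from the 8,554 nt sequenced record. The vector was deposited in connection with work on MEF2C phosphorylation and chemotherapy resistance in acute myeloid leukemia, where it provides enforced MEF2C expression.
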