Features (pLannotate 1.2.2; 21 found; start..end, strand, type, name):
    579..920     +  misc_feature   MESV Ψ: packaging signal of murine embryonic stem cell virus
    987..1403    +  CDS            gag (truncated): truncated Moloney murine leukemia virus (MMLV) gag gene lacking the start codon
   1427..2845    +  CDS            MEF2C: MEF2C_HUMAN - Experimental evidence at protein level: Swiss-Prot protein existence level 1. Transcription activator which binds specifically to the MEF2 element present in the regulatory regions of many muscle-specific genes. Controls cardiac morphogenesis and myogenesis, and is also involved in vascular development. Enhances transcriptional activation mediated by SOX18. Plays an essential role in hippocampal-dependent learning and memory by suppressing the number of excitatory synapses and thus regulating basal and evoked synaptic transmission. Crucial for normal neuronal development, distrib
   2849..2872    +  misc_feature   MCS (fragment): pBluescript multiple cloning site
   2976..3438    +  misc_feature   IRES: internal ribosome entry site (IRES) of the encephalomyocarditis virus (EMCV)
   3452..4879    +  CDS            tdTomato: tdTomato is a basic (constitutively fluorescent) orange fluorescent protein published in 2004, derived from Discosoma sp.. It is reported to be a somewhat slowly-maturing tandem dimer with low acid sensitivity.
   4883..4907    +  misc_feature   MCS (fragment): pBluescript multiple cloning site
   4947..5461    +  LTR            3' LTR: 3' long terminal repeat from murine embryonic stem cell virus
   5623..5639    -  protein_bind   lac operator: The lac repressor binds to the lac operator to inhibit transcription in E. coli. This inhibition can be relieved by adding lactose or isopropyl-β-D-thiogalactopyranoside (IPTG). lac repressor encoded by lacI
   5647..5677    -  promoter       lac promoter: promoter for the E. coli lac operon
   5692..5713    -  protein_bind   CAP binding site: CAP binding activates transcription in the presence of cAMP. E. coli catabolite activator protein
   5726..5818    -  CDS            lacI (fragment): lac repressor; lacI; The lac repressor binds to the lac operator to inhibit transcription in E. coli. This inhibition can be relieved by adding lactose or isopropyl-β-D-thiogalactopyranoside (IPTG).
   6001..6589    -  rep_origin     ori: high-copy-number ColE1/pMB1/pBR322/pUC origin of replication
   6760..7620    -  CDS            AmpR: β-lactamase; bla; confers resistance to ampicillin, carbenicillin, and related antibiotics
   7621..7725    -  promoter       AmpR promoter: bla
   7820..7855    +  CDS            rop (fragment): Rop protein, which maintains plasmids at low copy number; rop
   7957..8056    +  misc_feature   bom (fragment): basis of mobility region from pBR322
   8062..8211    -  CDS            lacZα (fragment): LacZα fragment of β-galactosidase; lacZ fragment
   8211..8412    -  CDS            TcR (fragment): tetracycline efflux protein; tet; confers resistance to tetracycline
   8413..8511    +  CDS            env (fragment): murine leukemia virus gPr80 envelope polyprotein precursor; env; proteolytically cleaved into gp70SU and p15TM subunits
   8553..515     +  LTR            5' LTR (across the origin): 5' long terminal repeat from murine embryonic stem cell virus
>Addgene plasmid #89715 | MSCV-IRES-Tomato MEF2C | addgene full sequence | sequence record 178894 | Addgene NGS Result
TGAAAGACCCCACCTGTAGGTTTGGCAAGCTAGCTTAAGTAACGCCATTTTGCAAGGCATGGAAAATACA
TAACTGAGAATAGAGAAGTTCAGATCAAGGTTAGGAACAGAGAGACAGCAGAATATGGGCCAAACAGGAT
ATCTGTGGTAAGCAGTTCCTGCCCCGGCTCAGGGCCAAGAACAGATGGTCCCCAGATGCGGTCCCGCCCT
CAGCAGTTTCTAGAGAACCATCAGATGTTTCCAGGGTGCCCCAAGGACCTGAAATGACCCTGTGCCTTAT
TTGAACTAACCAATCAGTTCGCTTCTCGCTTCTGTTCGCGCGCTTCTGCTCCCCGAGCTCAATAAAAGAG
CCCACAACCCCTCACTCGGCGCGCCAGTCCTCCGATAGACTGCGTCGCCCGGGTACCCGTATTCCCAATA
AAGCCTCTTGCTGTTTGCATCCGAATCGTGGACTCGCTGATCCTTGGGAGGGTCTCCTCAGATTGATTGA
CTGCCCACCTCGGGGGTCTTTCATTTGGAGGTTCCACCGAGATTTGGAGACCCCTGCCCAGGGACCACCG
ACCCCCCCGCCGGGAGGTAAGCTGGCCAGCGGTCGTTTCGTGTCTGTCTCTGTCTTTGTGCGTGTTTGTG
CCGGCATCTAATGTTTGCGCCTGCGTCTGTACTAGTTAGCTAACTAGCTCTGTATCTGGCGGACCCGTGG
TGGAACTGACGAGTTCTGAACACCCGGCCGCAACCCTGGGAGACGTCCCAGGGACTTTGGGGGCCGTTTT
TGTGGCCCGACCTGAGGAAGGGAGTCGATGTGGAATCCGACCCCGTCAGGATATGTGGTTCTGGTAGGAG
ACGAGAACCTAAAACAGTTCCCGCCTCCGTCTGAATTTTTGCTTTCGGTTTGGAACCGAAGCCGCGCGTC
TTGTCTGCTGCAGCGCTGCAGCATCGTTCTGTGTTGTCTCTGTCTGACTGTGTTTCTGTATTTGTCTGAA
AATTAGGGCCAGACTGTTACCACTCCCTTAAGTTTGACCTTAGGTCACTGGAAAGATGTCGAGCGGATCG
CTCACAACCAGTCGGTAGATGTCAAGAAGAGACGTTGGGTTACCTTCTGCTCTGCAGAATGGCCAACCTT
TAACGTCGGATGGCCGCGAGACGGCACCTTTAACCGAGACCTCATCACCCAGGTTAAGATCAAGGTCTTT
TCACCTGGCCCGCATGGACACCCAGACCAGGTCCCCTACATCGTGACCTGGGAAGCCTTGGCTTTTGACC
CCCCTCCCTGGGTCAAGCCCTTTGTACACCCTAAGCCTCCGCCTCCTCTTCCTCCATCCGCCCCGTCTCT
CCCCCTTGAACCTCCTCGTTCGACCCCGCCTCGATCCTCCCTTTATCCAGCCCTCACTCCTTCTCTAGGC
GCCGGAATTAGATCTCTCGAGCCACCATGGGGAGAAAAAAGATTCAGATTACGAGGATTATGGATGAACG
TAACAGACAGGTGACATTTACAAAGAGGAAATTTGGGTTGATGAAGAAGGCTTATGAGCTGAGCGTGCTG
TGTGACTGTGAGATTGCGCTGATCATCTTCAACAGCACCAACAAGCTGTTCCAGTATGCCAGCACCGACA
TGGACAAAGTGCTTCTCAAGTACACGGAGTACAACGAGCCGCATGAGAGCCGGACAAACTCAGACATCGT
GGAGACGTTGAGAAAGAAGGGCCTTAATGGCTGTGACAGCCCAGACCCCGATGCGGACGATTCCGTAGGT
CACAGCCCTGAGTCTGAGGACAAGTACAGGAAAATTAACGAAGATATTGATCTAATGATCAGCAGGCAAA
GATTGTGTGCTGTTCCACCTCCCAACTTCGAGATGCCAGTCTCCATCCCAGTGTCCAGCCACAACAGTTT
GGTGTACAGCAACCCTGTCAGCTCACTGGGAAACCCCAACCTATTGCCACTGGCTCACCCTTCTCTGCAG
AGGAATAGTATGTCTCCTGGTGTAACACATCGACCTCCAAGTGCAGGTAACACAGGTGGTCTGATGGGTG
GAGACCTCACGTCTGGTGCAGGCACCAGTGCAGGGAACGGGTATGGCAATCCCCGAAACTCACCAGGTCT
GCTGGTCTCACCTGGTAACTTGAACAAGAATATGCAAGCAAAATCTCCTCCCCCAATGAATTTAGGAATG
AATAACCGTAAACCAGATCTCCGAGTTCTTATTCCACCAGGCAGCAAGAATACGATGCCATCAGTGTCTG
AGGATGTCGACCTGCTTTTGAATCAAAGGATAAATAACTCCCAGTCGGCTCAGTCATTGGCTACCCCAGT
GGTTTCCGTAGCAACTCCTACTTTACCAGGACAAGGAATGGGAGGATATCCATCAGCCATTTCAACAACA
TATGGTACCGAGTACTCTCTGAGTAGTGCAGACCTGTCATCTCTGTCTGGGTTTAACACCGCCAGCGCTC
TTCACCTTGGTTCAGTAACTGGCTGGCAACAGCAACACCTACATAACATGCCACCATCTGCCCTCAGTCA
GTTGGGAGCTTGCACTAGCACTCATTTATCTCAGAGTTCAAATCTCTCCCTGCCTTCTACTCAAAGCCTC
AACATCAAGTCAGAACCTGTTTCTCCTCCTAGAGACCGTACCACCACCCCTTCGAGATACCCACAACACA
CGCGCCACGAGGCGGGGAGATCTCCTGTTGACAGCTTGAGCAGCTGTAGCAGTTCGTACGACGGGAGCGA
CCGAGAGGATCACCGGAACGAATTCCACTCCCCCATTGGACTCACCAGACCTTCGCCGGACGAAAGGGAA
AGTCCCTCAGTCAAGCGCATGCGACTTTCTGAAGGATGGGCAACATAAGGATCCCCCGGGCTGCAGGAAT
TCCGCCCCCCCCCCCTAACGTTACTGGCCGAAGCCGCTTGGAATAAGGCCGGTGTGCGTTTGTCTATATG
TTATTTTCCACCATATTGCCGTCTTTTGGCAATGTGAGGGCCCGGAAACCTGGCCCTGTCTTCTTGACGA
GCATTCCTAGGGGTCTTTCCCCTCTCGCCAAAGGAATGCAAGGTCTGTTGAATGTCGTGAAGGAAGCAGT
TCCTCTGGAAGCTTCTTGAAGACAAACAACGTCTGTAGCGACCCTTTGCAGGCAGCGGAACCCCCCACCT
GGCGACAGGTGCCTCTGCGGCCAAAAGCCACGTGTATAAGATACACCTGCAAAGGCGGCACAACCCCAGT
GCCACGTTGTGAGTTGGATAGTTGTGGAAAGAGTCAAATGGCTCTCCTCAAGCGTATTCAACAAGGGGCT
GAAGGATGCCCAGAAGGTACCCCATTGTATGGGATCTGATCTGGGGCCTCGGTGCACATGCTTTACATGT
GTTTAGTCGAGGTTAAAAAAACGTCTAGGCCCCCCGAACCACGGGGACGTGGTTTTCCTTTGAAAAACAC
GATGATAATATGGCCACAACCATGGTGAGCAAGGGCGAGGAGGTCATCAAAGAGTTCATGCGCTTCAAGG
TGCGCATGGAGGGCTCCATGAACGGCCACGAGTTCGAGATCGAGGGCGAGGGCGAGGGCCGCCCCTACGA
GGGCACCCAGACCGCCAAGCTGAAGGTGACCAAGGGCGGCCCCCTGCCCTTCGCCTGGGACATCCTGTCC
CCCCAGTTCATGTACGGCTCCAAGGCGTACGTGAAGCACCCCGCCGACATCCCCGATTACAAGAAGCTGT
CCTTCCCCGAGGGCTTCAAGTGGGAGCGCGTGATGAACTTCGAGGACGGCGGTCTGGTGACCGTGACCCA
GGACTCCTCCCTGCAGGACGGCACGCTGATCTACAAGGTGAAGATGCGCGGCACCAACTTCCCCCCCGAC
GGCCCCGTAATGCAGAAGAAGACCATGGGCTGGGAGGCCTCCACCGAGCGCCTGTACCCCCGCGACGGCG
TGCTGAAGGGCGAGATCCACCAGGCCCTGAAGCTGAAGGACGGCGGCCACTACCTGGTGGAGTTCAAGAC
CATCTACATGGCCAAGAAGCCCGTGCAACTGCCCGGCTACTACTACGTGGACACCAAGCTGGACATCACC
TCCCACAACGAGGACTACACCATCGTGGAACAGTACGAGCGCTCCGAGGGCCGCCACCACCTGTTCCTGG
GGCATGGCACCGGCAGCACCGGCAGCGGCAGCTCCGGCACCGCCTCCTCCGAGGACAACAACATGGCCGT
CATCAAAGAGTTCATGCGCTTCAAGGTGCGCATGGAGGGCTCCATGAACGGCCACGAGTTCGAGATCGAG
GGCGAGGGCGAGGGCCGCCCCTACGAGGGCACCCAGACCGCCAAGCTGAAGGTGACCAAGGGCGGCCCCC
TGCCCTTCGCCTGGGACATCCTGTCCCCCCAGTTCATGTACGGCTCCAAGGCGTACGTGAAGCACCCCGC
CGACATCCCCGATTACAAGAAGCTGTCCTTCCCCGAGGGCTTCAAGTGGGAGCGCGTGATGAACTTCGAG
GACGGCGGTCTGGTGACCGTGACCCAGGACTCCTCCCTGCAGGACGGCACGCTGATCTACAAGGTGAAGA
TGCGCGGCACCAACTTCCCCCCCGACGGCCCCGTAATGCAGAAGAAGACCATGGGCTGGGAGGCCTCCAC
CGAGCGCCTGTACCCCCGCGACGGCGTGCTGAAGGGCGAGATCCACCAGGCCCTGAAGCTGAAGGACGGC
GGCCACTACCTGGTGGAGTTCAAGACCATCTACATGGCCAAGAAGCCCGTGCAACTGCCCGGCTACTACT
ACGTGGACACCAAGCTGGACATCACCTCCCACAACGAGGACTACACCATCGTGGAACAGTACGAGCGCTC
CGAGGGCCGCCACCACCTGTTCCTGTACGGCATGGACGAGCTGTACAAGTAAGAATTCGATATCAAGCTT
ATCGATAAAATAAAAGATTTTATTTAGTCTCCAGAAAAAGGGGGGAATGAAAGACCCCACCTGTAGGTTT
GGCAAGCTAGCTTAAGTAACGCCATTTTGCAAGGCATGGAAAATACATAACTGAGAATAGAGAAGTTCAG
ATCAAGGTTAGGAACAGAGAGACAGCAGAATATGGGCCAAACAGGATATCTGTGGTAAGCAGTTCCTGCC
CCGGCTCAGGGCCAAGAACAGATGGTCCCCAGATGCGGTCCCGCCCTCAGCAGTTTCTAGAGAACCATCA
GATGTTTCCAGGGTGCCCCAAGGACCTGAAATGACCCTGTGCCTTATTTGAACTAACCAATCAGTTCGCT
TCTCGCTTCTGTTCGCGCGCTTCTGCTCCCCGAGCTCAATAAAAGAGCCCACAACCCCTCACTCGGCGCG
CCAGTCCTCCGATAGACTGCGTCGCCCGGGTACCCGTGTATCCAATAAACCCTCTTGCAGTTGCATCCGA
CTTGTGGTCTCGCTGTTCCTTGGGAGGGTCTCCTCTGAGTGATTGACTACCCGTCAGCGGGGGTCTTTCA
TGGGTAACAGTTTCTTGAAGTTGGAGAACAACATTCTGAGGGTAGGAGTCGAATATTAAGTAATCCTGAC
TCAATTAGCCACTGTTTTGAATCCACATACTCCAATACTCCTGAAATAGTTCATTATGGACAGCGCAGAA
AGAGCTGGGGAGAATTGTGAAATTGTTATCCGCTCACAATTCCACACAACATACGAGCCGGAAGCATAAA
GTGTAAAGCCTGGGGTGCCTAATGAGTGAGCTAACTCACATTAATTGCGTTGCGCTCACTGCCCGCTTTC
CAGTCGGGAAACCTGTCGTGCCAGCTGCATTAATGAATCGGCCAACGCGCGGGGAGAGGCGGTTTGCGTA
TTGGGCGCTCTTCCGCTTCCTCGCTCACTGACTCGCTGCGCTCGGTCGTTCGGCTGCGGCGAGCGGTATC
AGCTCACTCAAAGGCGGTAATACGGTTATCCACAGAATCAGGGGATAACGCAGGAAAGAACATGTGAGCA
AAAGGCCAGCAAAAGGCCAGGAACCGTAAAAAGGCCGCGTTGCTGGCGTTTTTCCATAGGCTCCGCCCCC
CTGACGAGCATCACAAAAATCGACGCTCAAGTCAGAGGTGGCGAAACCCGACAGGACTATAAAGATACCA
GGCGTTTCCCCCTGGAAGCTCCCTCGTGCGCTCTCCTGTTCCGACCCTGCCGCTTACCGGATACCTGTCC
GCCTTTCTCCCTTCGGGAAGCGTGGCGCTTTCTCATAGCTCACGCTGTAGGTATCTCAGTTCGGTGTAGG
TCGTTCGCTCCAAGCTGGGCTGTGTGCACGAACCCCCCGTTCAGCCCGACCGCTGCGCCTTATCCGGTAA
CTATCGTCTTGAGTCCAACCCGGTAAGACACGACTTATCGCCACTGGCAGCAGCCACTGGTAACAGGATT
AGCAGAGCGAGGTATGTAGGCGGTGCTACAGAGTTCTTGAAGTGGTGGCCTAACTACGGCTACACTAGAA
GAACAGTATTTGGTATCTGCGCTCTGCTGAAGCCAGTTACCTTCGGAAAAAGAGTTGGTAGCTCTTGATC
CGGCAAACAAACCACCGCTGGTAGCGGTGGTTTTTTTGTTTGCAAGCAGCAGATTACGCGCAGAAAAAAA
GGATCTCAAGAAGATCCTTTGATCTTTTCTACGGGGTCTGACGCTCAGTGGAACGAAAACTCACGTTAAG
GGATTTTGGTCATGAGATTATCAAAAAGGATCTTCACCTAGATCCTTTTAAATTAAAAATGAAGTTTTAA
ATCAATCTAAAGTATATATGAGTAAACTTGGTCTGACAGTTACCAATGCTTAATCAGTGAGGCACCTATC
TCAGCGATCTGTCTATTTCGTTCATCCATAGTTGCCTGACTCCCCGTCGTGTAGATAACTACGATACGGG
AGGGCTTACCATCTGGCCCCAGTGCTGCAATGATACCGCGAGACCCACGCTCACCGGCTCCAGATTTATC
AGCAATAAACCAGCCAGCCGGAAGGGCCGAGCGCAGAAGTGGTCCTGCAACTTTATCCGCCTCCATCCAG
TCTATTAATTGTTGCCGGGAAGCTAGAGTAAGTAGTTCGCCAGTTAATAGTTTGCGCAACGTTGTTGCCA
TTGCTACAGGCATCGTGGTGTCACGCTCGTCGTTTGGTATGGCTTCATTCAGCTCCGGTTCCCAACGATC
AAGGCGAGTTACATGATCCCCCATGTTGTGCAAAAAAGCGGTTAGCTCCTTCGGTCCTCCGATCGTTGTC
AGAAGTAAGTTGGCCGCAGTGTTATCACTCATGGTTATGGCAGCACTGCATAATTCTCTTACTGTCATGC
CATCCGTAAGATGCTTTTCTGTGACTGGTGAGTACTCAACCAAGTCATTCTGAGAATAGTGTATGCGGCG
ACCGAGTTGCTCTTGCCCGGCGTCAATACGGGATAATACCGCGCCACATAGCAGAACTTTAAAAGTGCTC
ATCATTGGAAAACGTTCTTCGGGGCGAAAACTCTCAAGGATCTTACCGCTGTTGAGATCCAGTTCGATGT
AACCCACTCGTGCACCCAACTGATCTTCAGCATCTTTTACTTTCACCAGCGTTTCTGGGTGAGCAAAAAC
AGGAAGGCAAAATGCCGCAAAAAAGGGAATAAGGGCGACACGGAAATGTTGAATACTCATACTCTTCCTT
TTTCAATATTATTGAAGCATTTATCAGGGTTATTGTCTCATGAGCGGATACATATTTGAATGTATTTAGA
AAAATAAACAAATAGGGGTTCCGCGCACATTTCCCCGAAAAGTGCCACCTGACGTCTAAGAAACCATTAT
TATCATGACATTAACCTATAAAAATAGGCGTATCACGAGGCCCTTTCGTCTCGCGCGTTTCGGTGATGAC
GGTGAAAACCTCTGACACATGCAGCTCCCGGAGACGGTCACAGCTTGTCTGTAAGCGGATGCCGGGAGCA
GACAAGCCCGTCAGGGCGCGTCAGCGGGTGTTGGCGGGTGTCGGGGCTGGCTTAACTATGCGGCATCAGA
GCAGATTGTACTGAGAGTGCACCATATGCGGTGTGAAATACCGCACAGATGCGTAAGGAGAAAATACCGC
ATCAGGCGCCATTCGCCATTCAGGCTGCGCAACTGTTGGGAAGGGCGATCGGTGCGGGCCTCTTCGCTAT
TACGCCAGCTGGCGAAAGGGGGATGTGCTGCAAGGCGATTAAGTTGGGTAACGCCAGGGTTTTCCCAGTC
ACGACGTTGTAAAACGACGGCGCAAGGAATGGTGCATGCAAGGAGATGGCGCCCAACAGTCCCCCGGCCA
CGGGGCCTGCCACCATACCCACGCCGAAACAAGCGCTCATGAGCCCGAAGTGGCGAGCCCGATCTTCCCC
ATCGGTGATGTCGGCGATATAGGCGCCAGCAACCGCACCTGTGGCGCCGGTGATGCCGGCCACGATGCGT
CCGGCGTAGAGGCGATTAGTCCAATTTGTTAAAGACAGGATATCAGTGGTCCAGGCTCTAGTTTTGACTC
AACAATATCACCAGCTGAAGCCTATAGAGTACGAGCCATAGATAAAATAAAAGATTTTATTTAGTCTCCA
GAAAAAGGGGGGAA
